Addgene plasmid #207540: Halo-ATG2A HRD
Purpose: Homologous recombination donor to integrate a 3xFLAG-HaloTag at the endogenous ATG2A locus in human cells
Depositing lab: Jens Schmidt. Depositing organization: Michigan State University. Publication: Quantitative analysis of autophagy reveals the role of ATG9 and ATG2 in autophagosome formation. Broadbent DG, Barnaba C, Perez GI, Schmidt JC. J Cell Biol. 2023 Jul 3;222(7):e202210078. doi: 10.1083/jcb.202210078. Epub 2023 Apr 28. PubMed 37115157.
Backbone
  Vector backbone: pFastBac dual
  Backbone size w/o insert (bp): 5500
  Total vector size (bp): 9000
  Vector type: Mammalian Expression
Growth in bacteria
  Bacterial resistance: Ampicillin, 100 μg/mL
  Growth temperature: 37°C
  Growth strain: DH5alpha
  Copy number: High Copy
Gene/Insert
  Gene/Insert name: HaloTag flanked by human ATG2A locus sequences
  Species: H. sapiens (human), Synthetic
  Promoter: Endogenous
  Tag / fusion protein: HaloTag (N terminal on insert)
  Cloning method: Gibson Cloning
  Sequencing primers: 5′ GCTTTAAAAAACCTCCCACACCTC; 3′ AAA CCA CAA CTA GAA TGC AGT GA
Terms and licenses: Academic/Nonprofit Terms; Industry Terms: Not Available to Industry
How to cite: Halo-ATG2A HRD was a gift from Jens Schmidt (Addgene plasmid # 207540 ; http://n2t.net/addgene:207540 ; RRID:Addgene_207540)
