[The description below was written by a language model from this plasmid's Addgene catalogue record and pLannotate feature annotations shown in this document.]
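Description:
Halo-ATG2A HRD is a homologous recombination donor plasmid used to knock a 3xFLAG-HaloTag cassette into the endogenous ATG2A locus of human cells. It is built by Gibson assembly in the pFastBac Dual backbone, which serves here only as a bacterial carrier. The plasmid replicates in E. coli from a high-copy ColE1/pUC-type origin and is selected with ampicillin through the AmpR (β-lactamase) gene. An f1 origin is also present.

The annotated sequence retains the usual pFastBac Dual parts. These are the Tn7L and Tn7R transposon ends, a gentamicin resistance gene with its Pc promoter, the polyhedrin and p10 baculovirus promoters, and the HSV TK and SV40 polyadenylation signals. They are backbone remnants that the stated genome-editing purpose does not depend on.

The payload lies between the polyhedrin promoter region and the SV40 poly(A) signal. It consists of a 3xFLAG epitope, the HaloTag coding sequence and a TEV protease cleavage site. On either side are unannotated stretches that presumably correspond to the human ATG2A locus sequences named in the record as homology arms. The record lists the promoter as endogenous and the tag as N-terminal. After homology-directed repair, the tagged ATG2A is therefore expected to be expressed under its native regulation rather than from the plasmid. HaloTag binds chloroalkane ligands covalently, so the native protein can be labelled with fluorescent dyes, while 3xFLAG supports detection or purification and the TEV site allows the tag to be removed. The associated work concerns quantitative analysis of autophagosome formation.

The catalogue gives a total size of about 9,000 bp, but the sequenced record is 7,160 nt, and this discrepancy is not explained.
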