Features (pLannotate 1.2.2; 19 found; start..end, strand, type, name):
     81..97      +  CDS            lacZα (fragment): LacZα fragment of β-galactosidase; lacZ fragment
    102..556     +  rep_origin     f1 ori (sequence partly withheld): f1 bacteriophage origin of replication; arrow indicates direction of (+) strand synthesis
    582..686     +  promoter       AmpR promoter: bla
    687..1547    +  CDS            AmpR: β-lactamase; bla; confers resistance to ampicillin, carbenicillin, and related antibiotics
   1718..2306    +  rep_origin     ori: high-copy-number ColE1/pMB1/pBR322/pUC origin of replication
   2492..2543    -  misc_feature   bom (fragment): basis of mobility region from pBR322
   2611..2835    -  mobile_element Tn7R: mini-Tn7 element (right end of the Tn7 transposon) Tn7
   2902..3435    -  CDS            GmR: gentamycin acetyltransferase; aacC1; confers resistance to gentamycin
   3605..3633    -  promoter       Pc promoter: intI1 (promoter lies within the coding sequence); class 1 integron promoter
   3611..3970    -  CDS            YPR2_ECOLX (fragment): Protein predicted: Swiss-Prot protein existence level 4. From Escherichia coli.
   4141..4189    -  polyA_signal   HSV TK poly(A) signal: herpes simplex virus thymidine kinase polyadenylation signal (Cole and Stacy, 1985)
   4325..4434    -  promoter       p10 promoter: baculovirus promoter for expression in insect cells
   4458..4549    +  promoter       polyhedrin promoter: polh from Autographa californica; promoter for the baculovirus polyhedrin gene
   4702..4785    +  CDS            large T antigen (fragment): large T antigen from SV40 (simian virus 40)
   5241..5306    +  CDS            3xFLAG: three tandem FLAG® epitope tags, followed by an enterokinase cleavage site
   5313..6203    +  CDS            HaloTag®: modified bacterial dehalogenase that forms covalent bonds with chloroalkane derivatives
   6216..6236    +  CDS            TEV site: tobacco etch virus (TEV) protease recognition and cleavage site
   6750..6884    +  polyA_signal   SV40 poly(A) signal: SV40 polyadenylation signal
   6913..7078    -  mobile_element Tn7L: mini-Tn7 element (left end of the Tn7 transposon) Tn7
>Addgene plasmid #207540 | Halo-ATG2A HRD | addgene full sequence | sequence record 429506 | Addgene NGS Result
TTCTCTGTCACAGAATGAAAATTTTTCTGTCATCTCTTCGTTATTAATGTTTGTAATTGACTGAATATCA
ACGCTTATTTGCAGCCTGAATGGCGAATGGG
[124 nt withheld, positions 102-225]
C
[91 nt withheld, positions 227-317]
A
[49 nt withheld, positions 319-367]
CCTTTGACGTTGGAGTCCACGTTCTT
[37 nt withheld, positions 394-430]
ACCCTATCTCGGTCTATTCTTTTGATTTATAAGGGATTTTGCCGATTTCGGCCTATTGGTTAAAAAATGA
GCTGATTTAACAAAAATTTAACGCGAATTTTAACAAAATATTAACGCTTACAATTTAGGTGGCACTTTTC
GGGGAAATGTGCGCGGAACCCCTATTTGTTTATTTTTCTAAATACATTCAAATATGTATCCGCTCATGAG
ACAATAACCCTGATAAATGCTTCAATAATATTGAAAAAGGAAGAGTATGAGTATTCAACATTTCCGTGTC
GCCCTTATTCCCTTTTTTGCGGCATTTTGCCTTCCTGTTTTTGCTCACCCAGAAACGCTGGTGAAAGTAA
AAGATGCTGAAGATCAGTTGGGTGCACGAGTGGGTTACATCGAACTGGATCTCAACAGCGGTAAGATCCT
TGAGAGTTTTCGCCCCGAAGAACGTTTTCCAATGATGAGCACTTTTAAAGTTCTGCTATGTGGCGCGGTA
TTATCCCGTATTGACGCCGGGCAAGAGCAACTCGGTCGCCGCATACACTATTCTCAGAATGACTTGGTTG
AGTACTCACCAGTCACAGAAAAGCATCTTACGGATGGCATGACAGTAAGAGAATTATGCAGTGCTGCCAT
AACCATGAGTGATAACACTGCGGCCAACTTACTTCTGACAACGATCGGAGGACCGAAGGAGCTAACCGCT
TTTTTGCACAACATGGGGGATCATGTAACTCGCCTTGATCGTTGGGAACCGGAGCTGAATGAAGCCATAC
CAAACGACGAGCGTGACACCACGATGCCTGTAGCAATGGCAACAACGTTGCGCAAACTATTAACTGGCGA
ACTACTTACTCTAGCTTCCCGGCAACAATTAATAGACTGGATGGAGGCGGATAAAGTTGCAGGACCACTT
CTGCGCTCGGCCCTTCCGGCTGGCTGGTTTATTGCTGATAAATCTGGAGCCGGTGAGCGTGGGTCTCGCG
GTATCATTGCAGCACTGGGGCCAGATGGTAAGCCCTCCCGTATCGTAGTTATCTACACGACGGGGAGTCA
GGCAACTATGGATGAACGAAATAGACAGATCGCTGAGATAGGTGCCTCACTGATTAAGCATTGGTAACTG
TCAGACCAAGTTTACTCATATATACTTTAGATTGATTTAAAACTTCATTTTTAATTTAAAAGGATCTAGG
TGAAGATCCTTTTTGATAATCTCATGACCAAAATCCCTTAACGTGAGTTTTCGTTCCACTGAGCGTCAGA
CCCCGTAGAAAAGATCAAAGGATCTTCTTGAGATCCTTTTTTTCTGCGCGTAATCTGCTGCTTGCAAACA
AAAAAACCACCGCTACCAGCGGTGGTTTGTTTGCCGGATCAAGAGCTACCAACTCTTTTTCCGAAGGTAA
CTGGCTTCAGCAGAGCGCAGATACCAAATACTGTTCTTCTAGTGTAGCCGTAGTTAGGCCACCACTTCAA
GAACTCTGTAGCACCGCCTACATACCTCGCTCTGCTAATCCTGTTACCAGTGGCTGCTGCCAGTGGCGAT
AAGTCGTGTCTTACCGGGTTGGACTCAAGACGATAGTTACCGGATAAGGCGCAGCGGTCGGGCTGAACGG
GGGGTTCGTGCACACAGCCCAGCTTGGAGCGAACGACCTACACCGAACTGAGATACCTACAGCGTGAGCT
ATGAGAAAGCGCCACGCTTCCCGAAGGGAGAAAGGCGGACAGGTATCCGGTAAGCGGCAGGGTCGGAACA
GGAGAGCGCACGAGGGAGCTTCCAGGGGGAAACGCCTGGTATCTTTATAGTCCTGTCGGGTTTCGCCACC
TCTGACTTGAGCGTCGATTTTTGTGATGCTCGTCAGGGGGGCGGAGCCTATGGAAAAACGCCAGCAACGC
GGCCTTTTTACGGTTCCTGGCCTTTTGCTGGCCTTTTGCTCACATGTTCTTTCCTGCGTTATCCCCTGAT
TCTGTGGATAACCGTATTACCGCCTTTGAGTGAGCTGATACCGCTCGCCGCAGCCGAACGACCGAGCGCA
GCGAGTCAGTGAGCGAGGAAGCGGAAGAGCGCCTGATGCGGTATTTTCTCCTTACGCATCTGTGCGGTAT
TTCACACCGCATAGACCAGCCGCGTAACCTGGCAAAATCGGTTACGGTTGAGTAATAAATGGATGCCCTG
CGTAAGCGGGTGTGGGCGGACAATAAAGTCTTAAACTGAACAAAATAGATCTAAACTATGACAATAAAGT
CTTAAACTAGACAGAATAGTTGTAAACTGAAATCAGTCCAGTTATGCTGTGAAAAAGCATACTGGACTTT
TGTTATGGCTAAAGCAAACTCTTCATTTTCTGAAGTGCAAATTGCCCGTCGTATTAAAGAGGGGCGTGGC
CAAGGGCATGGTAAAGACTATATTCGCGGCGTTGTGACAATTTACCGAACAACTCCGCGGCCGGGAAGCC
GATCTCGGCTTGAACGAATTGTTAGGTGGCGGTACTTGGGTCGATATCAAAGTGCATCACTTCTTCCCGT
ATGCCCAACTTTGTATAGAGAGCCACTGCGGGATCGTCACCGTAATCTGCTTGCACGTAGATCACATAAG
CACCAAGCGCGTTGGCCTCATGCTTGAGGAGATTGATGAGCGCGGTGGCAATGCCCTGCCTCCGGTGCTC
GCCGGAGACTGCGAGATCATAGATATAGATCTCACTACGCGGCTGCTCAAACTTGGGCAGAACGTAAGCC
GCGAGAGCGCCAACAACCGCTTCTTGGTCGAAGGCAGCAAGCGCGATGAATGTCTTACTACGGAGCAAGT
TCCCGAGGTAATCGGAGTCCGGCTGATGTTGGGAGTAGGTGGCTACGTCTCCGAACTCACGACCGAAAAG
ATCAAGAGCAGCCCGCATGGATTTGACTTGGTCAGGGCCGAGCCTACATGTGCGAATGATGCCCATACTT
GAGCCACCTAACTTTGTTTTAGGGCGACTGCCCTGCTGCGTAACATCGTTGCTGCTCCATAACATCAAAC
ATCGACCCACGGCGTAACGCGCTTGCTGCTTGGATGCCCGAGGCATAGACTGTACAAAAAAACAGTCATA
ACAAGCCATGAAAACCGCCACTGCGCCGTTACCACCGCTGCGTTCGGTCAAGGTTCTGGACCAGTTGCGT
GAGCGCATACGCTACTTGCATTACAGTTTACGAACCGAACAGGCTTATGTCAACTGGGTTCGTGCCTTCA
TCCGTTTCCACGGTGTGCGTCACCCGGCAACCTTGGGCAGCAGCGAAGTCGAGGCATTTCTGTCCTGGCT
GGCGAACGAGCGCAAGGTTTCGGTCTCCACGCATCGTCAGGCATTGGCGGCCTTGCTGTTCTTCTACGGC
AAGGTGCTGTGCACGGATCTGCCCTTGCTTCAGGAGATCGGTAGACCTCGGCCGTCGCGGCGCTTGCCGG
TGGTGCTGACCCCGGATGAAGTGGTTCGCATCCTCGGTTTTCTGGAAGGCGAGCATCGTTTGTTCGCCCA
GGACTCTAGCTATAGTTCTAGTGGTTGGCTACGTACCCGTAGTGGCTATGGCAGGGCTTGCCGCCCCGAC
GTTGGCTGCGAGCCCTGGGCCTTCACCCGAACTTGGGGGTTGGGGTGGGGAAAAGGAAGAAACGCGGGCG
TATTGGTCCCAATGGGGTCTCGGTGGGGTATCGACAGAGTGCCAGCCCTGGGACCGAACCCCGCGTTTAT
GAACAAACGACCCAACACCCGTGCGTTTTATTCTGTCTTTTTATTGCCGTCATAGCGCGGGTTCCTTCCG
GTATTGTCTCCTTCCGTGTTTCAGTTAGCCTCCCCCATCTCCCGGTACCGCATGCTATGCATCAGCTGCT
AGCACCATGGCTCGAGATCCCGGGTGATCAAGTCTTCGTCGAGTGATTGTAAATAAAATGTAATTTACAG
TATAGTATTTTAATTAATATACAAATGATTTGATAATAATTCTTATTTAACTATAATATATTGTGTTGGG
TTGAATTAAAGGTCCGTATACTCCGGAATATTAATAGATCATGGAGATAATTAAAATGATAACCATCTCG
CAAATAAATAAGTATTTTACTGTTTTCGTAACAGTTTTGTAATAAAAAAACCTATAAATATTCCGGATTA
TTCATACCGTCCCACCATCGGGCGCGGATCCCGGTCCGAAGCGCGCGGAATTCAAAGGCCTACGTCGACG
AGCTCACTAGTCGCGGCCGCTTTCGAATCTAGAGCCTGCAGTCTCGACAAGCTTGTCGAGAAGTACTAGA
GGATCATAATCAGCCATACCACATTTGTAGAGGTTTTACTTGCTTTAAAAAACCTCCCACACCTCCCCCT
GAACCTGAAACATAAAATGAATGCAATTGTTGTTGTTGATGGGACACTGTCCCTTTAAATCCTCCCCAAC
CACTTAAAGTGGTTGGACGAATCAGCACATGCGCATTCCTTTGAGGGGCCGGCACCTGGAGCAACAGCCT
TCCCAGAGCCTGTAGAGGGGAGGTTAAAGGTCCTCCCACACAGTACTTTACGCAAGCGTAAATCATGATT
GAGAGCCCTATATCATGCAGAGAGCCCAGTCCCTTTTTCGCGCCCGAAGGCTCCGCCCCGCGCAGCCAAT
CAGTAGGCCTCGCCCTTTGCAATAGCCAATGACAGTGAGCGTAGGGGGCGTGGCTGGGCGTCCGGGGGCG
CGGCCTGGCGCCTAGAGAAGCGGCGGGGCGAGCCGGGGGCTCTAGTGAACAGCGGAGCCGGACGGGGATC
GCCGGCGGGCGGCAAGCGGAGGCGGCCCAGGCCCGGCGGTCTCCGAGATGGACTACAAAGACCATGACGG
TGATTATAAAGATCATGATATCGATTACAAGGATGACGATGACAAGGGTTCCATGGCAGAAATCGGTACT
GGCTTTCCATTCGACCCCCATTATGTGGAAGTCCTGGGCGAGCGCATGCACTACGTCGATGTTGGTCCGC
GCGATGGCACCCCTGTGCTGTTCCTGCACGGTAACCCGACCTCCTCCTACGTGTGGCGCAACATCATCCC
GCATGTTGCACCGACCCATCGCTGCATTGCTCCAGACCTGATCGGTATGGGCAAATCCGACAAACCAGAC
CTGGGTTATTTCTTCGACGACCACGTCCGCTTCATGGATGCCTTCATCGAAGCCCTGGGTCTGGAAGAGG
TCGTCCTGGTCATTCACGACTGGGGCTCCGCTCTGGGTTTCCACTGGGCCAAGCGCAATCCAGAGCGCGT
CAAAGGTATTGCATTTATGGAGTTCATCCGCCCTATCCCGACCTGGGACGAATGGCCAGAATTTGCCCGC
GAGACCTTCCAGGCCTTCCGCACCACCGACGTCGGCCGCAAGCTGATCATCGATCAGAACGTTTTTATCG
AGGGTACGCTGCCGATGGGTGTCGTCCGCCCGCTGACTGAAGTCGAGATGGACCATTACCGCGAGCCGTT
CCTGAATCCTGTTGACCGCGAGCCACTGTGGCGCTTCCCAAACGAGCTGCCAATCGCCGGTGAGCCAGCG
AACATCGTCGCGCTGGTCGAAGAATACATGGACTGGCTGCACCAGTCCCCTGTCCCGAAGCTGCTGTTCT
GGGGCACCCCAGGCGTTCTGATCCCACCGGCCGAAGCCGCTCGCCTGGCCAAAAGCCTGCCTAACTGCAA
GGCTGTGGACATCGGCCCGGGTCTGAATCTGCTGCAAGAAGACAACCCGGACCTGATCGGCAGCGAGATC
GCGCGCTGGCTGTCGACGCTCGAGATTTCCGGCGAGCCAACCACTGAGGATCTGTACTTTCAGAGCGATA
ACGCGATCGCTTCCGGTACCTCACGATGGCTGTGGCCATGGTCAAACTGTGTGAAAGAGCGGGTCTGCCG
CTACTTGCTGCACCACTACTTAGGTCACTTCTTCCAAGAGCACCTCAGCCTGGACCAGCTCAGCCTCGAT
CTGTACAAGGGCAGCGTTGCCCTGCGAGACATCCACCTGGAAATCTGGGTGAGGAGCCAGGCCCGAGTCC
AGGAAGGTGCGGAGGGTGGGAGCGCAGCGACCTGAGGCTCCCTGCGGCAGGATCGGGCTGGGGGATCAGG
CACCGGGCGTAGAGAGGCCAGGGGAATCTTGCCCTCTCCCAGGCGTCAGAGGCACCCCGGCTAGCCTCTT
CAGTTCCTTACCAGAGCCAGAAACTGAGCGGGAAGGGGTTTCTGTCTCCACGGGAGGAGAAACTGAGGCT
GGAGAGGGCAAGATCACCTGTCTGGAGAATGCAAGACAAACTCGTCGAGTTTAGGGGCTGAGTTAAGGAG
GTTGGCTCTCGGGCTGAGGAACTTGTTTATTGCAGCTTATAATGGTTACAAATAAAGCAATAGCATCACA
AATTTCACAAATAAAGCATTTTTTTCACTGCATTCTAGTTGTGGTTTGTCCAAACTCATCAATGTATCTT
ATCATGTCTGGATCTGATCACTGCTTGAGCCTAGGAGATCCGAACCAGATAAGTGAAATCTAGTTCCAAA
CTATTTTGTCATTTTTAATTTTCGTATTAGCTTACGACGCTACACCCAGTTCCCATCTATTTTGTCACTC
TTCCCTAAATAATCCTTAAAAACTCCATTTCCACCCCTCCCAGTTCCCAACTATTTTGTCCGCCCACAGC
GGGGCATTTTTCTTCCTGTTATGTTTTTAATCAAACATCCTGCCAACTCCATGTGACAAACCGTCATCTT
CGGCTACTTT
